Addgene plasmid #85736: delNC C-His Ana GvpC in pET28a
Purpose: Expresses a truncated His-tagged GvpC from Anabaena flos-aquae without the N-and C-terminal regions in E.coli
Depositing lab: Mikhail Shapiro. Depositing organization: California Institute of Technology. Publication: Molecular Engineering of Acoustic Protein Nanostructures. Lakshmanan A, Farhadi A, Nety SP, Lee-Gosselin A, Bourdeau RW, Maresca D, Shapiro MG. ACS Nano. 2016 Aug 23;10(8):7314-22. doi: 10.1021/acsnano.6b03364. Epub 2016 Jun 30. PubMed 27351374.
Backbone
  Vector backbone: pET28a
  Backbone manufacturer: Novagen
  Backbone size w/o insert (bp): 5206
  Total vector size (bp): 5737
  Vector type: Bacterial Expression
Growth in bacteria
  Bacterial resistance: Kanamycin, 50 μg/mL
  Growth temperature: 37°C
  Growth strain: DH5alpha
  Copy number: High Copy
Gene/Insert
  Gene/Insert name: Gas vesicle protein C (truncated and his-tagged) (alt name: delNC GvpC)
  Species: Anabaena flos-aquae
  Insert size (bp): 531
  Mutation: Deletion of N and C terminal regions, addition of glycine after the start codon to keep the NcoI site without changing the translation frame, 3 amino acid linker between truncated GvpC and His-tag
  Promoter: T7
  Tag / fusion protein: His-tag (C terminal on insert)
  Cloning method: Restriction Enzyme; 5′ cloning site NcoI (not destroyed); 3′ cloning site XhoI (not destroyed)
  Sequencing primers: 5′ T7 forward; 3′ T7 terminator reverse
Terms and licenses: Academic/Nonprofit Terms; Industry Terms: Not Available to Industry
How to cite: delNC C-His Ana GvpC in pET28a was a gift from Mikhail Shapiro (Addgene plasmid # 85736 ; http://n2t.net/addgene:85736 ; RRID:Addgene_85736)
