[The description below was written by a language model from this plasmid's Addgene catalogue record and pLannotate feature annotations shown in this document.]
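Description:
delNC C-His Ana GvpC in pET28a is a bacterial expression plasmid built on the Novagen pET28a backbone for producing a truncated form of gas vesicle protein C (GvpC) from Anabaena flos-aquae in E. coli. It is selected with kanamycin through the aph(3')-Ia KanR gene and replicates from a ColE1/pBR322-type origin. The backbone also carries the bom and rop regions, although the catalogue lists the plasmid as high copy. An f1 origin is present as well, along with short tetracycline-resistance fragments that are non-functional pBR322 remnants picked up by the automated annotation.

The roughly 530 bp insert was cloned between NcoI and XhoI, both of which remain intact. It encodes GvpC with its N- and C-terminal regions deleted. A glycine was added after the start codon to preserve the NcoI site in frame, and a three-residue linker joins the truncated protein to a C-terminal His tag for affinity purification. Expression runs from the T7 promoter with an adjacent lac operator and the T7 gene 10 ribosome binding site, and it ends at the T7 terminator. The plasmid-borne lacI supplies repressor, so transcription is IPTG-inducible in hosts that provide T7 RNA polymerase. The feature table matches only the first part of the insert to GvpC, calls the His tag a partial 9xHis, and labels a short downstream stretch as a SET1 fragment. These are probably quirks of the annotation rather than additional designed elements.

GvpC is thought to stabilise the gas vesicle shell. The associated work concerns the engineering of acoustic protein nanostructures, so this truncated recombinant variant presumably serves to study or modify gas vesicle properties, though the record does not spell out the specific application.
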