Features (pLannotate 1.2.2; 19 found; start..end, strand, type, name):
      7..132     +  CDS            gvpC (fragment): GVPC_DOLFA - Experimental evidence at protein level: Swiss-Prot protein existence level 1. May confer stability to the gas vesicle membranes. Gas vesicles are small, hollow, gas filled protein structures that are found in several microbial planktonic microorganisms. They allow the positioning of the organism at the favorable depth for growth. From Dolichospermum flosaquae (Anabaena flos-aquae).
    511..528     +  CDS            9xHis (fragment): 9xHis affinity tag
    538..587     +  CDS            SET1 (fragment): solubility-enhancement tag derived from T7 phage gene 10B
    595..642     +  terminator     T7 terminator: transcription terminator for bacteriophage T7 RNA polymerase
    679..1107    +  rep_origin     f1 ori (sequence partly withheld): f1 bacteriophage origin of replication; arrow indicates direction of (+) strand synthesis
   1160..1217    +  promoter       AmpR promoter (fragment): bla
   1226..2041    -  CDS            KanR: aminoglycoside phosphotransferase; aph(3')-Ia; confers resistance to kanamycin in bacteria or G418 (Geneticin®) in eukaryotes
   2163..2751    +  rep_origin     ori: high-copy-number ColE1/pMB1/pBR322/pUC origin of replication
   2937..3076    -  misc_feature   bom: basis of mobility region from pBR322
   3178..3369    -  CDS            rop: Rop protein, which maintains plasmids at low copy number; rop
   3386..3766    +  CDS            YPB1_ECOLX: Protein predicted: Swiss-Prot protein existence level 4. From Escherichia coli.
   3838..4129    -  CDS            TcR (fragment): tetracycline efflux protein; tet; confers resistance to tetracycline
   4144..4165    -  protein_bind   CAP binding site: CAP binding activates transcription in the presence of cAMP. E. coli catabolite activator protein
   4178..5260    -  CDS            lacI: lac repressor; lacI; The lac repressor binds to the lac operator to inhibit transcription in E. coli. This inhibition can be relieved by adding lactose or isopropyl-β-D-thiogalactopyranoside (IPTG).
   5261..5338    -  promoter       lacI promoter: lacI
   5346..5625    -  CDS            TcR (fragment): tetracycline efflux protein; tet; confers resistance to tetracycline
   5647..5665    +  promoter       T7 promoter: promoter for bacteriophage T7 RNA polymerase
   5666..5690    +  protein_bind   lac operator: The lac repressor binds to the lac operator to inhibit transcription in E. coli. This inhibition can be relieved by adding lactose or isopropyl-β-D-thiogalactopyranoside (IPTG). lac repressor encoded by lacI
   5705..5727    +  RBS            RBS: efficient ribosome binding site from bacteriophage T7 gene 10 (Olins and Rangwala, 1989)
>Addgene plasmid #85736 | delNC C-His Ana GvpC in pET28a | addgene full sequence | sequence record 174840 | Addgene NGS Result
ATGGGGGTTGCAGAACTGAGCCTGGAAACCCGTGAATTTCTGAGCGTTACCACCGCAAAACGCCAAGAAC
AGGCAGAAAAACAGGCACAAGAACTGCAGGCATTCTATAAAGATCTGCAAGAAACCAGCCAGCAGTTTCT
GAGTGAAACCGCACAGGCACGTATTGCACAGGCCGAGAAACAAGCCCAAGAGCTGCTGGCCTTTCACAAA
GAACTGCAAGAGACTTCTCAGCAGTTCCTGTCAGCAACAGCCCAAGCCCGTATCGCCCAAGCGGAGAAAC
AGGCGCAAGAGCTGCTGGCATTTTATCAAGAAGTTCGCGAAACCTCACAGCAATTTCTGTCAGCCACTGC
GCAAGCACGCATTGCGCAAGCTGAAAAACAAGCGCAAGAGCTGCTGGCGTTCCATAAAGAGCTGCAAGAA
ACGTCACAACAGTTTCTGAGCGCAACGGCCGATGCACGTACAGCACAGGCGAAAGAACAGAAAGAAAGCC
TGCTGAAATTTAGCCTCGAGCACCACCACCACCACCACTGAGATCCGGCTGCTAACAAAGCCCGAAAGGA
AGCTGAGTTGGCTGCTGCCACCGCTGAGCAATAACTAGCATAACCCCTTGGGGCCTCTAAACGGGTCTTG
AGGGGTTTTTTGCTGAAAGGAGGAACTATATCCGGATTGGCGAATGGG
[124 nt withheld, positions 679-802]
C
[91 nt withheld, positions 804-894]
A
[49 nt withheld, positions 896-944]
CCTTTGACGTTGGAGTCCACGTTCTTT
[37 nt withheld, positions 972-1008]
ACCCTATCTCGGTCTATTCTTTTGATTTATAAGGGATTTTGCCGATTTCGGCCTATTGGTTAAAAAATGA
GCTGATTTAACAAAAATTTAACGCGAATTTTAACAAAATATTAACGCTTACAATTTAGGTGGCACTTTTC
GGGGAAATGTGCGCGGAACCCCTATTTGTTTATTTTTCTAAATACATTCAAATATGTATCCGCTCATGAA
TTAATTCTTAGAAAAACTCATCGAGCATCAAATGAAACTGCAATTTATTCATATCAGGATTATCAATACC
ATATTTTTGAAAAAGCCGTTTCTGTAATGAAGGAGAAAACTCACCGAGGCAGTTCCATAGGATGGCAAGA
TCCTGGTATCGGTCTGCGATTCCGACTCGTCCAACATCAATACAACCTATTAATTTCCCCTCGTCAAAAA
TAAGGTTATCAAGTGAGAAATCACCATGAGTGACGACTGAATCCGGTGAGAATGGCAAAAGTTTATGCAT
TTCTTTCCAGACTTGTTCAACAGGCCAGCCATTACGCTCGTCATCAAAATCACTCGCATCAACCAAACCG
TTATTCATTCGTGATTGCGCCTGAGCGAGACGAAATACGCGATCGCTGTTAAAAGGACAATTACAAACAG
GAATCGAATGCAACCGGCGCAGGAACACTGCCAGCGCATCAACAATATTTTCACCTGAATCAGGATATTC
TTCTAATACCTGGAATGCTGTTTTCCCGGGGATCGCAGTGGTGAGTAACCATGCATCATCAGGAGTACGG
ATAAAATGCTTGATGGTCGGAAGAGGCATAAATTCCGTCAGCCAGTTTAGTCTGACCATCTCATCTGTAA
CATCATTGGCAACGCTACCTTTGCCATGTTTCAGAAACAACTCTGGCGCATCGGGCTTCCCATACAATCG
ATAGATTGTCGCACCTGATTGCCCGACATTATCGCGAGCCCATTTATACCCATATAAATCAGCATCCATG
TTGGAATTTAATCGCGGCCTAGAGCAAGACGTTTCCCGTTGAATATGGCTCATAACACCCCTTGTATTAC
TGTTTATGTAAGCAGACAGTTTTATTGTTCATGACCAAAATCCCTTAACGTGAGTTTTCGTTCCACTGAG
CGTCAGACCCCGTAGAAAAGATCAAAGGATCTTCTTGAGATCCTTTTTTTCTGCGCGTAATCTGCTGCTT
GCAAACAAAAAAACCACCGCTACCAGCGGTGGTTTGTTTGCCGGATCAAGAGCTACCAACTCTTTTTCCG
AAGGTAACTGGCTTCAGCAGAGCGCAGATACCAAATACTGTCCTTCTAGTGTAGCCGTAGTTAGGCCACC
ACTTCAAGAACTCTGTAGCACCGCCTACATACCTCGCTCTGCTAATCCTGTTACCAGTGGCTGCTGCCAG
TGGCGATAAGTCGTGTCTTACCGGGTTGGACTCAAGACGATAGTTACCGGATAAGGCGCAGCGGTCGGGC
TGAACGGGGGGTTCGTGCACACAGCCCAGCTTGGAGCGAACGACCTACACCGAACTGAGATACCTACAGC
GTGAGCTATGAGAAAGCGCCACGCTTCCCGAAGGGAGAAAGGCGGACAGGTATCCGGTAAGCGGCAGGGT
CGGAACAGGAGAGCGCACGAGGGAGCTTCCAGGGGGAAACGCCTGGTATCTTTATAGTCCTGTCGGGTTT
CGCCACCTCTGACTTGAGCGTCGATTTTTGTGATGCTCGTCAGGGGGGCGGAGCCTATGGAAAAACGCCA
GCAACGCGGCCTTTTTACGGTTCCTGGCCTTTTGCTGGCCTTTTGCTCACATGTTCTTTCCTGCGTTATC
CCCTGATTCTGTGGATAACCGTATTACCGCCTTTGAGTGAGCTGATACCGCTCGCCGCAGCCGAACGACC
GAGCGCAGCGAGTCAGTGAGCGAGGAAGCGGAAGAGCGCCTGATGCGGTATTTTCTCCTTACGCATCTGT
GCGGTATTTCACACCGCAATGGTGCACTCTCAGTACAATCTGCTCTGATGCCGCATAGTTAAGCCAGTAT
ACACTCCGCTATCGCTACGTGACTGGGTCATGGCTGCGCCCCGACACCCGCCAACACCCGCTGACGCGCC
CTGACGGGCTTGTCTGCTCCCGGCATCCGCTTACAGACAAGCTGTGACCGTCTCCGGGAGCTGCATGTGT
CAGAGGTTTTCACCGTCATCACCGAAACGCGCGAGGCAGCTGCGGTAAAGCTCATCAGCGTGGTCGTGAA
GCGATTCACAGATGTCTGCCTGTTCATCCGCGTCCAGCTCGTTGAGTTTCTCCAGAAGCGTTAATGTCTG
GCTTCTGATAAAGCGGGCCATGTTAAGGGCGGTTTTTTCCTGTTTGGTCACTGATGCCTCCGTGTAAGGG
GGATTTCTGTTCATGGGGGTAATGATACCGATGAAACGAGAGAGGATGCTCACGATACGGGTTACTGATG
ATGAACATGCCCGGTTACTGGAACGTTGTGAGGGTAAACAACTGGCGGTATGGATGCGGCGGGACCAGAG
AAAAATCACTCAGGGTCAATGCCAGCGCTTCGTTAATACAGATGTAGGTGTTCCACAGGGTAGCCAGCAG
CATCCTGCGATGCAGATCCGGAACATAATGGTGCAGGGCGCTGACTTCCGCGTTTCCAGACTTTACGAAA
CACGGAAACCGAAGACCATTCATGTTGTTGCTCAGGTCGCAGACGTTTTGCAGCAGCAGTCGCTTCACGT
TCGCTCGCGTATCGGTGATTCATTCTGCTAACCAGTAAGGCAACCCCGCCAGCCTAGCCGGGTCCTCAAC
GACAGGAGCACGATCATGCGCACCCGTGGGGCCGCCATGCCGGCGATAATGGCCTGCTTCTCGCCGAAAC
GTTTGGTGGCGGGACCAGTGACGAAGGCTTGAGCGAGGGCGTGCAAGATTCCGAATACCGCAAGCGACAG
GCCGATCATCGTCGCGCTCCAGCGAAAGCGGTCCTCGCCGAAAATGACCCAGAGCGCTGCCGGCACCTGT
CCTACGAGTTGCATGATAAAGAAGACAGTCATAAGTGCGGCGACGATAGTCATGCCCCGCGCCCACCGGA
AGGAGCTGACTGGGTTGAAGGCTCTCAAGGGCATCGGTCGAGATCCCGGTGCCTAATGAGTGAGCTAACT
TACATTAATTGCGTTGCGCTCACTGCCCGCTTTCCAGTCGGGAAACCTGTCGTGCCAGCTGCATTAATGA
ATCGGCCAACGCGCGGGGAGAGGCGGTTTGCGTATTGGGCGCCAGGGTGGTTTTTCTTTTCACCAGTGAG
ACGGGCAACAGCTGATTGCCCTTCACCGCCTGGCCCTGAGAGAGTTGCAGCAAGCGGTCCACGCTGGTTT
GCCCCAGCAGGCGAAAATCCTGTTTGATGGTGGTTAACGGCGGGATATAACATGAGCTGTCTTCGGTATC
GTCGTATCCCACTACCGAGATATCCGCACCAACGCGCAGCCCGGACTCGGTAATGGCGCGCATTGCGCCC
AGCGCCATCTGATCGTTGGCAACCAGCATCGCAGTGGGAACGATGCCCTCATTCAGCATTTGCATGGTTT
GTTGAAAACCGGACATGGCACTCCAGTCGCCTTCCCGTTCCGCTATCGGCTGAATTTGATTGCGAGTGAG
ATATTTATGCCAGCCAGCCAGACGCAGACGCGCCGAGACAGAACTTAATGGGCCCGCTAACAGCGCGATT
TGCTGGTGACCCAATGCGACCAGATGCTCCACGCCCAGTCGCGTACCGTCTTCATGGGAGAAAATAATAC
TGTTGATGGGTGTCTGGTCAGAGACATCAAGAAATAACGCCGGAACATTAGTGCAGGCAGCTTCCACAGC
AATGGCATCCTGGTCATCCAGCGGATAGTTAATGATCAGCCCACTGACGCGTTGCGCGAGAAGATTGTGC
ACCGCCGCTTTACAGGCTTCGACGCCGCTTCGTTCTACCATCGACACCACCACGCTGGCACCCAGTTGAT
CGGCGCGAGATTTAATCGCCGCGACAATTTGCGACGGCGCGTGCAGGGCCAGACTGGAGGTGGCAACGCC
AATCAGCAACGACTGTTTGCCCGCCAGTTGTTGTGCCACGCGGTTGGGAATGTAATTCAGCTCCGCCATC
GCCGCTTCCACTTTTTCCCGCGTTTTCGCAGAAACGTGGCTGGCCTGGTTCACCACGCGGGAAACGGTCT
GATAAGAGACACCGGCATACTCTGCGACATCGTATAACGTTACTGGTTTCACATTCACCACCCTGAATTG
ACTCTCTTCCGGGCGCTATCATGCCATACCGCGAAAGGTTTTGCGCCATTCGATGGTGTCCGGGATCTCG
ACGCTCTCCCTTATGCGACTCCTGCATTAGGAAGCAGCCCAGTAGTAGGTTGAGGCCGTTGAGCACCGCC
GCCGCAAGGAATGGTGCATGCAAGGAGATGGCGCCCAACAGTCCCCCGGCCACGGGGCCTGCCACCATAC
CCACGCCGAAACAAGCGCTCATGAGCCCGAAGTGGCGAGCCCGATCTTCCCCATCGGTGATGTCGGCGAT
ATAGGCGCCAGCAACCGCACCTGTGGCGCCGGTGATGCCGGCCACGATGCGTCCGGCGTAGAGGATCGAG
ATCTCGATCCCGCGAAATTAATACGACTCACTATAGGGGAATTGTGAGCGGATAACAATTCCCCTCTAGA
AATAATTTTGTTTAACTTTAAGAAGGAGATATACC
